Addgene plasmid #115456: pLKO.1-shQKI-3373
Purpose: Constitutive lentiviral expression
Depositing lab: William Hahn. Depositing organization: Dana-Farber Cancer Institute. Publication: An alternative splicing switch in FLNB promotes the mesenchymal cell state in human breast cancer. Li J, Choi PS, Chaffer CL, Labella K, Hwang JH, Giacomelli AO, Kim JW, Ilic N, Doench JG, Ly SH, Dai C, Hagel K, Hong AL, Gjoerup O, Goel S, Ge JY, Root DE, Zhao JJ, Brooks AN, Weinberg RA, Hahn WC. Elife. 2018 Jul 30;7. pii: 37184. doi: 10.7554/eLife.37184. 37184 PubMed 30059005.
Backbone
  Vector backbone: pLKO.1
  Backbone manufacturer: Broad Institute - Genetic Perturbation Platform
  Vector type: Mammalian Expression, Lentiviral, RNAi
  Selectable markers: Puromycin
Growth in bacteria
  Bacterial resistance: Ampicillin, 100 μg/mL
  Growth temperature: 37°C
  Growth strain: NEB Stable
  Copy number: High Copy
Gene/Insert
  Gene/Insert name: shQKI-3373
  gRNA/shRNA sequence: CCGAAGCTGGTTTAATCTATA
  Species: H. sapiens (human)
  Entrez Gene: QKI (a.k.a. Hqk, QK, QK1, QK3, hqkI)
  Cloning method: Unknown
  Sequencing primers: 5′ LKO.1 5'
Terms and licenses: Academic/Nonprofit Terms; Industry Terms: Not Available to Industry
How to cite: pLKO.1-shQKI-3373 was a gift from William Hahn (Addgene plasmid # 115456 ; http://n2t.net/addgene:115456 ; RRID:Addgene_115456)
