[The description below was written by a language model from this plasmid's Addgene catalogue record and pLannotate feature annotations shown in this document.]
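Description:
pLKO.1-shQKI-3373 is a lentiviral RNAi plasmid built on the pLKO.1 backbone from the Broad Institute Genetic Perturbation Platform. It carries a short hairpin RNA directed against human QKI, the gene encoding the Quaking RNA-binding protein. In bacteria it replicates from a high-copy ColE1/pUC-type origin and is selected with ampicillin through the bla gene. An f1 origin and remnants of a lac/lacZα cloning region, flanked by T7 and T3 promoters, are also present in the backbone.

The viral portion follows a self-inactivating, Tat-independent design. An RSV promoter fused to a truncated HIV-1 5' LTR drives production of the genomic RNA in packaging cells, followed by the Ψ packaging signal with a partial gag sequence and the Rev response element for nuclear export of the unspliced transcript. The human U6 RNA polymerase III promoter sits upstream of the hairpin. The annotation does not mark the hairpin itself, but it presumably lies in the unannotated gap between U6 and the cPPT/CTS element, which aids nuclear import of the viral genome. Downstream, the human PGK promoter expresses puromycin N-acetyltransferase so that transduced mammalian cells can be selected. A WPRE enhances transcript expression, and the ΔU3 3' LTR inactivates the LTR promoter after integration. An SV40 poly(A) signal and SV40 origin lie beyond the 3' LTR.

The plasmid is used to make lentivirus for stable, constitutive knockdown of QKI in human cells. The associated publication concerns an alternative splicing switch in FLNB linked to the mesenchymal cell state in breast cancer.
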