Features (pLannotate 1.2.2; 26 found; start..end, strand, type, name):
      1..241     +  promoter       U6 promoter: RNA polymerase III promoter for human U6 snRNA
    346..463     +  misc_feature   cPPT/CTS: central polypurine tract and central termination sequence of HIV-1
    522..1022    +  promoter       hPGK promoter: human phosphoglycerate kinase 1 promoter
   1044..1643    +  CDS            PuroR (fragment): puromycin N-acetyltransferase; pac from Streptomyces; confers resistance to puromycin
   1659..2247    +  misc_feature   WPRE: woodchuck hepatitis virus posttranscriptional regulatory element
   2298..2317    +  misc_feature   cPPT/CTS (fragment): central polypurine tract and central termination sequence of HIV-1
   2319..2552    +  LTR            3' LTR (ΔU3): self-inactivating 3' long terminal repeat (LTR) from HIV-1
   2630..2751    +  polyA_signal   SV40 poly(A) signal: SV40 polyadenylation signal
   2791..2926    +  rep_origin     SV40 ori: SV40 origin of replication
   2947..2965    -  promoter       T7 promoter: promoter for bacteriophage T7 RNA polymerase
   2973..3128    +  CDS            lacZα (fragment): LacZα fragment of β-galactosidase; lacZ fragment
   3133..3561    +  rep_origin     f1 ori (sequence partly withheld): f1 bacteriophage origin of replication; arrow indicates direction of (+) strand synthesis
   3614..3718    +  promoter       AmpR promoter: bla
   3719..4579    +  CDS            AmpR: β-lactamase; bla; confers resistance to ampicillin, carbenicillin, and related antibiotics
   4750..5338    +  rep_origin     ori: high-copy-number ColE1/pMB1/pBR322/pUC origin of replication
   5521..5613    +  CDS            lacI (fragment): lac repressor; lacI; The lac repressor binds to the lac operator to inhibit transcription in E. coli. This inhibition can be relieved by adding lactose or isopropyl-β-D-thiogalactopyranoside (IPTG).
   5626..5647    +  protein_bind   CAP binding site: CAP binding activates transcription in the presence of cAMP. E. coli catabolite activator protein
   5662..5692    +  promoter       lac promoter: promoter for the E. coli lac operon
   5700..5716    +  protein_bind   lac operator: The lac repressor binds to the lac operator to inhibit transcription in E. coli. This inhibition can be relieved by adding lactose or isopropyl-β-D-thiogalactopyranoside (IPTG). lac repressor encoded by lacI
   5761..5779    +  promoter       T3 promoter: promoter for bacteriophage T3 RNA polymerase
   5807..6033    +  promoter       RSV promoter: Rous sarcoma virus enhancer/promoter
   6034..6214    +  LTR            5' LTR (truncated): truncated 5' long terminal repeat (LTR) from HIV-1
   6261..6386    +  misc_feature   HIV-1 Ψ: packaging signal of human immunodeficiency virus type 1
   6370..6733    +  CDS            HIV-1 gag (fragment): gag protein from human immunodeficiency virus 1; gag
   6879..7112    +  misc_feature   RRE: The Rev response element (RRE) of HIV-1 allows for Rev-dependent mRNA export from the nucleus to the cytoplasm.
   7489..7515    +  CDS            Rev (fragment): human immunodeficiency virus 1 (HIV-1) Rev protein; rev; enhances nuclear export of unspliced and incompletely spliced viral mRNAs
>Addgene plasmid #115456 | pLKO.1-shQKI-3373 | addgene full sequence | sequence record 222199 | Addgene NGS Result
GAGGGCCTATTTCCCATGATTCCTTCATATTTGCATATACGATACAAGGCTGTTAGAGAGATAATTAGAA
TTAATTTGACTGTAAACACAAAGATATTAGTACAAAATACGTGACGTAGAAAGTAATAATTTCTTGGGTA
GTTTGCAGTTTTAAAATTATGTTTTAAAATGGACTATCATATGCTTACCGTAACTTGAAAGTATTTCGAT
TTCTTGGCTTTATATATCTTGTGGAAAGGACGAGGTACCGGCCGAAGCTGGTTTAATCTATACTCGAGTA
TAGATTAAACCAGCTTCGGTTTTTGAATTCTAGATCTTGAGACAAATGGCAGTATTCATCCACAATTTTA
AAAGAAAAGGGGGGATTGGGGGGTACAGTGCAGGGGAAAGAATAGTAGACATAATAGCAACAGACATACA
AACTAAAGAATTACAAAAACAAATTACAAAAATTCAAAATTTTCGGGTTTATTACAGGGACAGCAGAGAT
CCACTTTGGCGCCGGCTCGAGGGGGCCCGGGTTGCGCCTTTTCCAAGGCAGCCCTGGGTTTGCGCAGGGA
CGCGGCTGCTCTGGGCGTGGTTCCGGGAAACGCAGCGGCGCCGACCCTGGGTCTCGCACATTCTTCACGT
CCGTTCGCAGCGTCACCCGGATCTTCGCCGCTACCCTTGTGGGCCCCCCGGCGACGCTTCCTGCTCCGCC
CCTAAGTCGGGAAGGTTCCTTGCGGTTCGCGGCGTGCCGGACGTGACAAACGGAAGCCGCACGTCTCACT
AGTACCCTCGCAGACGGACAGCGCCAGGGAGCAATGGCAGCGCGCCGACCGCGATGGGCTGTGGCCAATA
GCGGCTGCTCAGCAGGGCGCGCCGAGAGCAGCGGCCGGGAAGGGGCGGTGCGGGAGGCGGGGTGTGGGGC
GGTAGTGTGGGCCCTGTTCCTGCCCGCGCGGTGTTCCGCATTCTGCAAGCCTCCGGAGCGCACGTCGGCA
GTCGGCTCCCTCGTTGACCGAATCACCGACCTCTCTCCCCAGGGGGATCCACCGGAGCTTACCATGACCG
AGTACAAGCCCACGGTGCGCCTCGCCACCCGCGACGACGTCCCCAGGGCCGTACGCACCCTCGCCGCCGC
GTTCGCCGACTACCCCGCCACGCGCCACACCGTCGATCCGGACCGCCACATCGAGCGGGTCACCGAGCTG
CAAGAACTCTTCCTCACGCGCGTCGGGCTCGACATCGGCAAGGTGTGGGTCGCGGACGACGGCGCCGCCG
TGGCGGTCTGGACCACGCCGGAGAGCGTCGAAGCGGGGGCGGTGTTCGCCGAGATCGGCCCGCGCATGGC
CGAGTTGAGCGGTTCCCGGCTGGCCGCGCAGCAACAGATGGAAGGCCTCCTGGCGCCGCACCGGCCCAAG
GAGCCCGCGTGGTTCCTGGCCACCGTCGGCGTCTCGCCCGACCACCAGGGCAAGGGTCTGGGCAGCGCCG
TCGTGCTCCCCGGAGTGGAGGCGGCCGAGCGCGCCGGGGTGCCCGCCTTCCTGGAGACCTCCGCGCCCCG
CAACCTCCCCTTCTACGAGCGGCTCGGCTTCACCGTCACCGCCGACGTCGAGGTGCCCGAAGGACCGCGC
ACCTGGTGCATGACCCGCAAGCCCGGTGCCTGAACGCGTTAAGTCGACAATCAACCTCTGGATTACAAAA
TTTGTGAAAGATTGACTGGTATTCTTAACTATGTTGCTCCTTTTACGCTATGTGGATACGCTGCTTTAAT
GCCTTTGTATCATGCTATTGCTTCCCGTATGGCTTTCATTTTCTCCTCCTTGTATAAATCCTGGTTGCTG
TCTCTTTATGAGGAGTTGTGGCCCGTTGTCAGGCAACGTGGCGTGGTGTGCACTGTGTTTGCTGACGCAA
CCCCCACTGGTTGGGGCATTGCCACCACCTGTCAGCTCCTTTCCGGGACTTTCGCTTTCCCCCTCCCTAT
TGCCACGGCGGAACTCATCGCCGCCTGCCTTGCCCGCTGCTGGACAGGGGCTCGGCTGTTGGGCACTGAC
AATTCCGTGGTGTTGTCGGGGAAATCATCGTCCTTTCCTTGGCTGCTCGCCTGTGTTGCCACCTGGATTC
TGCGCGGGACGTCCTTCTGCTACGTCCCTTCGGCCCTCAATCCAGCGGACCTTCCTTCCCGCGGCCTGCT
GCCGGCTCTGCGGCCTCTTCCGCGTCTTCGCCTTCGCCCTCAGACGAGTCGGATCTCCCTTTGGGCCGCC
TCCCCGCGTCGACTTTAAGACCAATGACTTACAAGGCAGCTGTAGATCTTAGCCACTTTTTAAAAGAAAA
GGGGGGACTGGAAGGGCTAATTCACTCCCAACGAAGACAAGATCTGCTTTTTGCTTGTACTGGGTCTCTC
TGGTTAGACCAGATCTGAGCCTGGGAGCTCTCTGGCTAACTAGGGAACCCACTGCTTAAGCCTCAATAAA
GCTTGCCTTGAGTGCTTCAAGTAGTGTGTGCCCGTCTGTTGTGTGACTCTGGTAACTAGAGATCCCTCAG
ACCCTTTTAGTCAGTGTGGAAAATCTCTAGCAGTACGTATAGTAGTTCATGTCATCTTATTATTCAGTAT
TTATAACTTGCAAAGAAATGAATATCAGAGAGTGAGAGGAACTTGTTTATTGCAGCTTATAATGGTTACA
AATAAAGCAATAGCATCACAAATTTCACAAATAAAGCATTTTTTTCACTGCATTCTAGTTGTGGTTTGTC
CAAACTCATCAATGTATCTTATCATGTCTGGCTCTAGCTATCCCGCCCCTAACTCCGCCCATCCCGCCCC
TAACTCCGCCCAGTTCCGCCCATTCTCCGCCCCATGGCTGACTAATTTTTTTTATTTATGCAGAGGCCGA
GGCCGCCTCGGCCTCTGAGCTATTCCAGAAGTAGTGAGGAGGCTTTTTTGGAGGCCTAGGGACGTACCCA
ATTCGCCCTATAGTGAGTCGTATTACGCGCGCTCACTGGCCGTCGTTTTACAACGTCGTGACTGGGAAAA
CCCTGGCGTTACCCAACTTAATCGCCTTGCAGCACATCCCCCTTTCGCCAGCTGGCGTAATAGCGAAGAG
GCCCGCACCGATCGCCCTTCCCAACAGTTGCGCAGCCTGAATGGCGAATGGG
[124 nt withheld, positions 3133-3256]
C
[91 nt withheld, positions 3258-3348]
A
[49 nt withheld, positions 3350-3398]
CCTTTGACGTTGGAGTCCACGTTCTTT
[37 nt withheld, positions 3426-3462]
ACCCTATCTCGGTCTATTCTTTTGATTTATAAGGGATTTTGCCGATTTCGGCCTATTGGTTAAAAAATGA
GCTGATTTAACAAAAATTTAACGCGAATTTTAACAAAATATTAACGCTTACAATTTAGGTGGCACTTTTC
GGGGAAATGTGCGCGGAACCCCTATTTGTTTATTTTTCTAAATACATTCAAATATGTATCCGCTCATGAG
ACAATAACCCTGATAAATGCTTCAATAATATTGAAAAAGGAAGAGTATGAGTATTCAACATTTCCGTGTC
GCCCTTATTCCCTTTTTTGCGGCATTTTGCCTTCCTGTTTTTGCTCACCCAGAAACGCTGGTGAAAGTAA
AAGATGCTGAAGATCAGTTGGGTGCACGAGTGGGTTACATCGAACTGGATCTCAACAGCGGTAAGATCCT
TGAGAGTTTTCGCCCCGAAGAACGTTTTCCAATGATGAGCACTTTTAAAGTTCTGCTATGTGGCGCGGTA
TTATCCCGTATTGACGCCGGGCAAGAGCAACTCGGTCGCCGCATACACTATTCTCAGAATGACTTGGTTG
AGTACTCACCAGTCACAGAAAAGCATCTTACGGATGGCATGACAGTAAGAGAATTATGCAGTGCTGCCAT
AACCATGAGTGATAACACTGCGGCCAACTTACTTCTGACAACGATCGGAGGACCGAAGGAGCTAACCGCT
TTTTTGCACAACATGGGGGATCATGTAACTCGCCTTGATCGTTGGGAACCGGAGCTGAATGAAGCCATAC
CAAACGACGAGCGTGACACCACGATGCCTGTAGCAATGGCAACAACGTTGCGCAAACTATTAACTGGCGA
ACTACTTACTCTAGCTTCCCGGCAACAATTAATAGACTGGATGGAGGCGGATAAAGTTGCAGGACCACTT
CTGCGCTCGGCCCTTCCGGCTGGCTGGTTTATTGCTGATAAATCTGGAGCCGGTGAGCGTGGGTCTCGCG
GTATCATTGCAGCACTGGGGCCAGATGGTAAGCCCTCCCGTATCGTAGTTATCTACACGACGGGGAGTCA
GGCAACTATGGATGAACGAAATAGACAGATCGCTGAGATAGGTGCCTCACTGATTAAGCATTGGTAACTG
TCAGACCAAGTTTACTCATATATACTTTAGATTGATTTAAAACTTCATTTTTAATTTAAAAGGATCTAGG
TGAAGATCCTTTTTGATAATCTCATGACCAAAATCCCTTAACGTGAGTTTTCGTTCCACTGAGCGTCAGA
CCCCGTAGAAAAGATCAAAGGATCTTCTTGAGATCCTTTTTTTCTGCGCGTAATCTGCTGCTTGCAAACA
AAAAAACCACCGCTACCAGCGGTGGTTTGTTTGCCGGATCAAGAGCTACCAACTCTTTTTCCGAAGGTAA
CTGGCTTCAGCAGAGCGCAGATACCAAATACTGTTCTTCTAGTGTAGCCGTAGTTAGGCCACCACTTCAA
GAACTCTGTAGCACCGCCTACATACCTCGCTCTGCTAATCCTGTTACCAGTGGCTGCTGCCAGTGGCGAT
AAGTCGTGTCTTACCGGGTTGGACTCAAGACGATAGTTACCGGATAAGGCGCAGCGGTCGGGCTGAACGG
GGGGTTCGTGCACACAGCCCAGCTTGGAGCGAACGACCTACACCGAACTGAGATACCTACAGCGTGAGCT
ATGAGAAAGCGCCACGCTTCCCGAAGGGAGAAAGGCGGACAGGTATCCGGTAAGCGGCAGGGTCGGAACA
GGAGAGCGCACGAGGGAGCTTCCAGGGGGAAACGCCTGGTATCTTTATAGTCCTGTCGGGTTTCGCCACC
TCTGACTTGAGCGTCGATTTTTGTGATGCTCGTCAGGGGGGCGGAGCCTATGGAAAAACGCCAGCAACGC
GGCCTTTTTACGGTTCCTGGCCTTTTGCTGGCCTTTTGCTCACATGTTCTTTCCTGCGTTATCCCCTGAT
TCTGTGGATAACCGTATTACCGCCTTTGAGTGAGCTGATACCGCTCGCCGCAGCCGAACGACCGAGCGCA
GCGAGTCAGTGAGCGAGGAAGCGGAAGAGCGCCCAATACGCAAACCGCCTCTCCCCGCGCGTTGGCCGAT
TCATTAATGCAGCTGGCACGACAGGTTTCCCGACTGGAAAGCGGGCAGTGAGCGCAACGCAATTAATGTG
AGTTAGCTCACTCATTAGGCACCCCAGGCTTTACACTTTATGCTTCCGGCTCGTATGTTGTGTGGAATTG
TGAGCGGATAACAATTTCACACAGGAAACAGCTATGACCATGATTACGCCAAGCGCGCAATTAACCCTCA
CTAAAGGGAACAAAAGCTGGAGCTGCAAGCTTAATGTAGTCTTATGCAATACTCTTGTAGTCTTGCAACA
TGGTAACGATGAGTTAGCAACATGCCTTACAAGGAGAGAAAAAGCACCGTGCATGCCGATTGGTGGAAGT
AAGGTGGTACGATCGTGCCTTATTAGGAAGGCAACAGACGGGTCTGACATGGATTGGACGAACCACTGAA
TTGCCGCATTGCAGAGATATTGTATTTAAGTGCCTAGCTCGATACATAAACGGGTCTCTCTGGTTAGACC
AGATCTGAGCCTGGGAGCTCTCTGGCTAACTAGGGAACCCACTGCTTAAGCCTCAATAAAGCTTGCCTTG
AGTGCTTCAAGTAGTGTGTGCCCGTCTGTTGTGTGACTCTGGTAACTAGAGATCCCTCAGACCCTTTTAG
TCAGTGTGGAAAATCTCTAGCAGTGGCGCCCGAACAGGGACTTGAAAGCGAAAGGGAAACCAGAGGAGCT
CTCTCGACGCAGGACTCGGCTTGCTGAAGCGCGCACGGCAAGAGGCGAGGGGCGGCGACTGGTGAGTACG
CCAAAAATTTTGACTAGCGGAGGCTAGAAGGAGAGAGATGGGTGCGAGAGCGTCAGTATTAAGCGGGGGA
GAATTAGATCGCGATGGGAAAAAATTCGGTTAAGGCCAGGGGGAAAGAAAAAATATAAATTAAAACATAT
AGTATGGGCAAGCAGGGAGCTAGAACGATTCGCAGTTAATCCTGGCCTGTTAGAAACATCAGAAGGCTGT
AGACAAATACTGGGACAGCTACAACCATCCCTTCAGACAGGATCAGAAGAACTTAGATCATTATATAATA
CAGTAGCAACCCTCTATTGTGTGCATCAAAGGATAGAGATAAAAGACACCAAGGAAGCTTTAGACAAGAT
AGAGGAAGAGCAAAACAAAAGTAAGACCACCGCACAGCAAGCGGCCGCTGATCTTCAGACCTGGAGGAGG
AGATATGAGGGACAATTGGAGAAGTGAATTATATAAATATAAAGTAGTAAAAATTGAACCATTAGGAGTA
GCACCCACCAAGGCAAAGAGAAGAGTGGTGCAGAGAGAAAAAAGAGCAGTGGGAATAGGAGCTTTGTTCC
TTGGGTTCTTGGGAGCAGCAGGAAGCACTATGGGCGCAGCGTCAATGACGCTGACGGTACAGGCCAGACA
ATTATTGTCTGGTATAGTGCAGCAGCAGAACAATTTGCTGAGGGCTATTGAGGCGCAACAGCATCTGTTG
CAACTCACAGTCTGGGGCATCAAGCAGCTCCAGGCAAGAATCCTGGCTGTGGAAAGATACCTAAAGGATC
AACAGCTCCTGGGGATTTGGGGTTGCTCTGGAAAACTCATTTGCACCACTGCTGTGCCTTGGAATGCTAG
TTGGAGTAATAAATCTCTGGAACAGATTTGGAATCACACGACCTGGATGGAGTGGGACAGAGAAATTAAC
AATTACACAAGCTTAATACACTCCTTAATTGAAGAATCGCAAAACCAGCAAGAAAAGAATGAACAAGAAT
TATTGGAATTAGATAAATGGGCAAGTTTGTGGAATTGGTTTAACATAACAAATTGGCTGTGGTATATAAA
ATTATTCATAATGATAGTAGGAGGCTTGGTAGGTTTAAGAATAGTTTTTGCTGTACTTTCTATAGTGAAT
AGAGTTAGGCAGGGATATTCACCATTATCGTTTCAGACCCACCTCCCAACCCCGAGGGGACCCAGA
