>Addgene plasmid #115456 | pLKO.1-shQKI-3373 | depositor partial sequence | sequence record 217539 | LKO.1 5' sequence
AGGACGAGGTACCGGCCGAAGCTGGTTTAATCTATACTCGAGTATAGATTAAACCAGCTTCGGTTTTTGA
ATTCTAGATCTTGAGACAAATGGCAGTATTCATCCACAATTTTAAAAGAAAAGGGGGGATTGGGGGGTAC
AGTGCAGGGGAAAGAATAGTAGACATAATAGCAACAGACATACAAACTAAAGAATTACAAAAACAAATTA
CAAAAATTCAAAATTTTCGGGTTTATTACAGGGACAGCAGAGATCCACTTTGGCGCCGGCTCGAGGGGGC
CCGGGTTGCGCCTTTTCCAAGGCAGCCCTGGGTTTGCGCAGGGACGCGGCTGCTCTGGGCGTGGTTCCGG
GAAACGCAGCGGCGCCGACCCTGGGTCTCGCACATTCTTCACGTCCGTTCGCAGCGTCACCCGGATCTTC
GCCGCTACCCTTGTGGGCCCCCCGGCGACGCTTCCTGCTCCGCCCCTAAGTCGGGAAGGTTCCTTGCGGT
TCGCGGCGTGCCGGACGTGACAAACGGAAGCCGCACGTCTCACTAGTACCCTCGCAGACGGACAGCGCCA
GGGAGCAATGGCAGCGCGCCGACCGCGATGGGCTGTGGCCAATAGCGGCTGCTCAGCAGGGCGCGCCGAG
AGCAGCGGCCGGGAAGGGGCGGTGCGGGAGGCGGGGTGTGGGGCGGTAGTGTGGGCCCTGTTCCTGCCCG
CGC
